Addgene plasmid #188999: pET22b-T5-mad32TAG35TAG
Purpose: Express madanin-1 with TAG at 32 and 35 position
Depositing lab: Han Xiao. Depositing organization: Rice University. Publication: Unleashing the potential of noncanonical amino acid biosynthesis to create cells with precision tyrosine sulfation. Chen Y, Jin S, Zhang M, Hu Y, Wu KL, Chung A, Wang S, Tian Z, Wang Y, Wolynes PG, Xiao H. Nat Commun. 2022 Sep 16;13(1):5434. doi: 10.1038/s41467-022-33111-4. PubMed 36114189.
Backbone
  Vector backbone: pET
  Backbone size w/o insert (bp): 5608
  Total vector size (bp): 5809
  Vector type: Bacterial Expression
Growth in bacteria
  Bacterial resistance: Ampicillin, 100 μg/mL
  Growth temperature: 37°C
  Growth strain: DH5alpha
  Copy number: High Copy
Gene/Insert
  Gene/Insert name: madanin-1 with TAG at 32 and 35 position
  Insert size (bp): 201
Terms and licenses: Academic/Nonprofit Terms; Industry Terms: Not Available to Industry
Depositor comments: Please visit https://www.biorxiv.org/content/10.1101/2022.03.25.485857v1 for bioRxiv preprint.
How to cite: pET22b-T5-mad32TAG35TAG was a gift from Han Xiao (Addgene plasmid # 188999 ; http://n2t.net/addgene:188999 ; RRID:Addgene_188999)
