[The description below was written by a language model from this plasmid's Addgene catalogue record and pLannotate feature annotations shown in this document.]
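Description:
pET22b-T5-mad32TAG35TAG is a bacterial expression plasmid of about 5.8 kb, built on a pET22b-type backbone, for producing madanin-1 in E. coli with amber (TAG) stop codons placed at positions 32 and 35 of the coding sequence. It carries the ampicillin resistance gene (β-lactamase with its own promoter) for selection and a ColE1/pMB1-family origin for replication. The catalogue lists it as high copy, although the annotated backbone also contains the rop gene and the bom region from pBR322, which are typical of pET vectors. An f1 origin, a lacI repressor gene with its promoter, and residual fragments of the tetracycline resistance gene are also present.

The expression region retains the pET T7 promoter and lac operator, but a bacteriophage T5 promoter with embedded and adjacent lac operators has been inserted downstream. Transcription of the insert can therefore be driven by the host E. coli RNA polymerase and regulated by LacI and IPTG, without requiring T7 RNA polymerase. The roughly 200 bp madanin-1 insert is not itself annotated in the feature table, but it evidently lies between the T5 promoter/operator and a short histidine-tag segment that is followed by the lambda t0 terminator, suggesting a C-terminal His tag for purification. A second His-tag remnant and the T7 terminator from the original vector lie further downstream.

The two TAG codons are sites for amber suppression, which requires an orthogonal tRNA/synthetase pair supplied from elsewhere, since none is annotated here. The associated publication concerns noncanonical amino acid biosynthesis for precise tyrosine sulfation, so the construct is presumably meant to yield madanin-1 bearing sulfotyrosine at these two positions.
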