Features (pLannotate 1.2.2; 21 found; start..end, strand, type, name):
     12..440     +  rep_origin     f1 ori (sequence partly withheld): f1 bacteriophage origin of replication; arrow indicates direction of (+) strand synthesis
    493..597     +  promoter       AmpR promoter: bla
    598..1458    +  CDS            AmpR: β-lactamase; bla; confers resistance to ampicillin, carbenicillin, and related antibiotics
   1629..2217    +  rep_origin     ori: high-copy-number ColE1/pMB1/pBR322/pUC origin of replication
   2403..2542    -  misc_feature   bom: basis of mobility region from pBR322
   2644..2835    -  CDS            rop: Rop protein, which maintains plasmids at low copy number; rop
   2852..3232    +  CDS            YPB1_ECOLX: Protein predicted: Swiss-Prot protein existence level 4. From Escherichia coli.
   3304..3595    -  CDS            TcR (fragment): tetracycline efflux protein; tet; confers resistance to tetracycline
   3610..3631    -  protein_bind   CAP binding site: CAP binding activates transcription in the presence of cAMP. E. coli catabolite activator protein
   3644..4726    -  CDS            lacI: lac repressor; lacI; The lac repressor binds to the lac operator to inhibit transcription in E. coli. This inhibition can be relieved by adding lactose or isopropyl-β-D-thiogalactopyranoside (IPTG).
   4727..4804    -  promoter       lacI promoter: lacI
   4812..5091    -  CDS            TcR (fragment): tetracycline efflux protein; tet; confers resistance to tetracycline
   5113..5131    +  promoter       T7 promoter: promoter for bacteriophage T7 RNA polymerase
   5132..5156    +  protein_bind   lac operator: The lac repressor binds to the lac operator to inhibit transcription in E. coli. This inhibition can be relieved by adding lactose or isopropyl-β-D-thiogalactopyranoside (IPTG). lac repressor encoded by lacI
   5196..5240    +  promoter       T5 promoter: bacteriophage T5 promoter for E. coli RNA polymerase, with embedded lac operator
   5248..5264    +  protein_bind   lac operator: The lac repressor binds to the lac operator to inhibit transcription in E. coli. This inhibition can be relieved by adding lactose or isopropyl-β-D-thiogalactopyranoside (IPTG). lac repressor encoded by lacI
   5484..5501    +  CDS            9xHis (fragment): 9xHis affinity tag
   5526..5620    +  terminator     lambda t0 terminator: transcription terminator from phage lambda
   5652..5669    +  CDS            9xHis (fragment): 9xHis affinity tag
   5679..5728    +  CDS            SET1 (fragment): solubility-enhancement tag derived from T7 phage gene 10B
   5736..5783    +  terminator     T7 terminator: transcription terminator for bacteriophage T7 RNA polymerase
>Addgene plasmid #188999 | pET22b-T5-mad32TAG35TAG | addgene full sequence | sequence record 373207 | Addgene NGS Result
TGGCGAATGGG
[124 nt withheld, positions 12-135]
C
[91 nt withheld, positions 137-227]
A
[49 nt withheld, positions 229-277]
CCTTTGACGTTGGAGTCCACGTTCTTT
[37 nt withheld, positions 305-341]
ACCCTATCTCGGTCTATTCTTTTGATTTATAAGGGATTTTGCCGATTTCGGCCTATTGGTTAAAAAATGA
GCTGATTTAACAAAAATTTAACGCGAATTTTAACAAAATATTAACGCTTACAATTTAGGTGGCACTTTTC
GGGGAAATGTGCGCGGAACCCCTATTTGTTTATTTTTCTAAATACATTCAAATATGTATCCGCTCATGAG
ACAATAACCCTGATAAATGCTTCAATAATATTGAAAAAGGAAGAGTATGAGTATTCAACATTTCCGTGTC
GCCCTTATTCCCTTTTTTGCGGCATTTTGCCTTCCTGTTTTTGCTCACCCAGAAACGCTGGTGAAAGTAA
AAGATGCTGAAGATCAGTTGGGTGCACGAGTGGGTTACATCGAACTGGATCTCAACAGCGGTAAGATCCT
TGAGAGTTTTCGCCCCGAAGAACGTTTTCCAATGATGAGCACTTTTAAAGTTCTGCTATGTGGCGCGGTA
TTATCCCGTATTGACGCCGGGCAAGAGCAACTCGGTCGCCGCATACACTATTCTCAGAATGACTTGGTTG
AGTACTCACCAGTCACAGAAAAGCATCTTACGGATGGCATGACAGTAAGAGAATTATGCAGTGCTGCCAT
AACCATGAGTGATAACACTGCGGCCAACTTACTTCTGACAACGATCGGAGGACCGAAGGAGCTAACCGCT
TTTTTGCACAACATGGGGGATCATGTAACTCGCCTTGATCGTTGGGAACCGGAGCTGAATGAAGCCATAC
CAAACGACGAGCGTGACACCACGATGCCTGCAGCAATGGCAACAACGTTGCGCAAACTATTAACTGGCGA
ACTACTTACTCTAGCTTCCCGGCAACAATTAATAGACTGGATGGAGGCGGATAAAGTTGCAGGACCACTT
CTGCGCTCGGCCCTTCCGGCTGGCTGGTTTATTGCTGATAAATCTGGAGCCGGTGAGCGTGGGTCTCGCG
GTATCATTGCAGCACTGGGGCCAGATGGTAAGCCCTCCCGTATCGTAGTTATCTACACGACGGGGAGTCA
GGCAACTATGGATGAACGAAATAGACAGATCGCTGAGATAGGTGCCTCACTGATTAAGCATTGGTAACTG
TCAGACCAAGTTTACTCATATATACTTTAGATTGATTTAAAACTTCATTTTTAATTTAAAAGGATCTAGG
TGAAGATCCTTTTTGATAATCTCATGACCAAAATCCCTTAACGTGAGTTTTCGTTCCACTGAGCGTCAGA
CCCCGTAGAAAAGATCAAAGGATCTTCTTGAGATCCTTTTTTTCTGCGCGTAATCTGCTGCTTGCAAACA
AAAAAACCACCGCTACCAGCGGTGGTTTGTTTGCCGGATCAAGAGCTACCAACTCTTTTTCCGAAGGTAA
CTGGCTTCAGCAGAGCGCAGATACCAAATACTGTCCTTCTAGTGTAGCCGTAGTTAGGCCACCACTTCAA
GAACTCTGTAGCACCGCCTACATACCTCGCTCTGCTAATCCTGTTACCAGTGGCTGCTGCCAGTGGCGAT
AAGTCGTGTCTTACCGGGTTGGACTCAAGACGATAGTTACCGGATAAGGCGCAGCGGTCGGGCTGAACGG
GGGGTTCGTGCACACAGCCCAGCTTGGAGCGAACGACCTACACCGAACTGAGATACCTACAGCGTGAGCT
ATGAGAAAGCGCCACGCTTCCCGAAGGGAGAAAGGCGGACAGGTATCCGGTAAGCGGCAGGGTCGGAACA
GGAGAGCGCACGAGGGAGCTTCCAGGGGGAAACGCCTGGTATCTTTATAGTCCTGTCGGGTTTCGCCACC
TCTGACTTGAGCGTCGATTTTTGTGATGCTCGTCAGGGGGGCGGAGCCTATGGAAAAACGCCAGCAACGC
GGCCTTTTTACGGTTCCTGGCCTTTTGCTGGCCTTTTGCTCACATGTTCTTTCCTGCGTTATCCCCTGAT
TCTGTGGATAACCGTATTACCGCCTTTGAGTGAGCTGATACCGCTCGCCGCAGCCGAACGACCGAGCGCA
GCGAGTCAGTGAGCGAGGAAGCGGAAGAGCGCCTGATGCGGTATTTTCTCCTTACGCATCTGTGCGGTAT
TTCACACCGCAATGGTGCACTCTCAGTACAATCTGCTCTGATGCCGCATAGTTAAGCCAGTATACACTCC
GCTATCGCTACGTGACTGGGTCATGGCTGCGCCCCGACACCCGCCAACACCCGCTGACGCGCCCTGACGG
GCTTGTCTGCTCCCGGCATCCGCTTACAGACAAGCTGTGACCGTCTCCGGGAGCTGCATGTGTCAGAGGT
TTTCACCGTCATCACCGAAACGCGCGAGGCAGCTGCGGTAAAGCTCATCAGCGTGGTCGTGAAGCGATTC
ACAGATGTCTGCCTGTTCATCCGCGTCCAGCTCGTTGAGTTTCTCCAGAAGCGTTAATGTCTGGCTTCTG
ATAAAGCGGGCCATGTTAAGGGCGGTTTTTTCCTGTTTGGTCACTGATGCCTCCGTGTAAGGGGGATTTC
TGTTCATGGGGGTAATGATACCGATGAAACGAGAGAGGATGCTCACGATACGGGTTACTGATGATGAACA
TGCCCGGTTACTGGAACGTTGTGAGGGTAAACAACTGGCGGTATGGATGCGGCGGGACCAGAGAAAAATC
ACTCAGGGTCAATGCCAGCGCTTCGTTAATACAGATGTAGGTGTTCCACAGGGTAGCCAGCAGCATCCTG
CGATGCAGATCCGGAACATAATGGTGCAGGGCGCTGACTTCCGCGTTTCCAGACTTTACGAAACACGGAA
ACCGAAGACCATTCATGTTGTTGCTCAGGTCGCAGACGTTTTGCAGCAGCAGTCGCTTCACGTTCGCTCG
CGTATCGGTGATTCATTCTGCTAACCAGTAAGGCAACCCCGCCAGCCTAGCCGGGTCCTCAACGACAGGA
GCACGATCATGCGCACCCGTGGGGCCGCCATGCCGGCGATAATGGCCTGCTTCTCGCCGAAACGTTTGGT
GGCGGGACCAGTGACGAAGGCTTGAGCGAGGGCGTGCAAGATTCCGAATACCGCAAGCGACAGGCCGATC
ATCGTCGCGCTCCAGCGAAAGCGGTCCTCGCCGAAAATGACCCAGAGCGCTGCCGGCACCTGTCCTACGA
GTTGCATGATAAAGAAGACAGTCATAAGTGCGGCGACGATAGTCATGCCCCGCGCCCACCGGAAGGAGCT
GACTGGGTTGAAGGCTCTCAAGGGCATCGGTCGAGATCCCGGTGCCTAATGAGTGAGCTAACTTACATTA
ATTGCGTTGCGCTCACTGCCCGCTTTCCAGTCGGGAAACCTGTCGTGCCAGCTGCATTAATGAATCGGCC
AACGCGCGGGGAGAGGCGGTTTGCGTATTGGGCGCCAGGGTGGTTTTTCTTTTCACCAGTGAGACGGGCA
ACAGCTGATTGCCCTTCACCGCCTGGCCCTGAGAGAGTTGCAGCAAGCGGTCCACGCTGGTTTGCCCCAG
CAGGCGAAAATCCTGTTTGATGGTGGTTAACGGCGGGATATAACATGAGCTGTCTTCGGTATCGTCGTAT
CCCACTACCGAGATATCCGCACCAACGCGCAGCCCGGACTCGGTAATGGCGCGCATTGCGCCCAGCGCCA
TCTGATCGTTGGCAACCAGCATCGCAGTGGGAACGATGCCCTCATTCAGCATTTGCATGGTTTGTTGAAA
ACCGGACATGGCACTCCAGTCGCCTTCCCGTTCCGCTATCGGCTGAATTTGATTGCGAGTGAGATATTTA
TGCCAGCCAGCCAGACGCAGACGCGCCGAGACAGAACTTAATGGGCCCGCTAACAGCGCGATTTGCTGGT
GACCCAATGCGACCAGATGCTCCACGCCCAGTCGCGTACCGTCTTCATGGGAGAAAATAATACTGTTGAT
GGGTGTCTGGTCAGAGACATCAAGAAATAACGCCGGAACATTAGTGCAGGCAGCTTCCACAGCAATGGCA
TCCTGGTCATCCAGCGGATAGTTAATGATCAGCCCACTGACGCGTTGCGCGAGAAGATTGTGCACCGCCG
CTTTACAGGCTTCGACGCCGCTTCGTTCTACCATCGACACCACCACGCTGGCACCCAGTTGATCGGCGCG
AGATTTAATCGCCGCGACAATTTGCGACGGCGCGTGCAGGGCCAGACTGGAGGTGGCAACGCCAATCAGC
AACGACTGTTTGCCCGCCAGTTGTTGTGCCACGCGGTTGGGAATGTAATTCAGCTCCGCCATCGCCGCTT
CCACTTTTTCCCGCGTTTTCGCAGAAACGTGGCTGGCCTGGTTCACCACGCGGGAAACGGTCTGATAAGA
GACACCGGCATACTCTGCGACATCGTATAACGTTACTGGTTTCACATTCACCACCCTGAATTGACTCTCT
TCCGGGCGCTATCATGCCATACCGCGAAAGGTTTTGCGCCATTCGATGGTGTCCGGGATCTCGACGCTCT
CCCTTATGCGACTCCTGCATTAGGAAGCAGCCCAGTAGTAGGTTGAGGCCGTTGAGCACCGCCGCCGCAA
GGAATGGTGCATGCAAGGAGATGGCGCCCAACAGTCCCCCGGCCACGGGGCCTGCCACCATACCCACGCC
GAAACAAGCGCTCATGAGCCCGAAGTGGCGAGCCCGATCTTCCCCATCGGTGATGTCGGCGATATAGGCG
CCAGCAACCGCACCTGTGGCGCCGGTGATGCCGGCCACGATGCGTCCGGCGTAGAGGATCGAGATCTCGA
TCCCGCGAAATTAATACGACTCACTATAGGGGAATTGTGAGCGGATAACAATTCCCCTCTAGAGTTTGAC
AGCATTATCATCGATCTCGAGAAATCATAAAAAATTTATTTGCTTTGTGAGCGGATAACAATTATAATAG
ATTCAATTGTGAGCGGATAACAATTTCACACAGAATTCATTAAAGAGGAGAAATTACATATGTATCCAGA
ACGGGACTCCGCGAAAGAGGGTAATCAAGAACAGGAACGTGCTCTTCATGTTAAGGTGCAGAAACGTACC
GACGGGGACGCGGATTAGGATGAATAGGAGGAAGACGGGACGACGCCTACACCAGACCCTACCGCGCCGA
CCGCAAAACCTCGCCTTCGGGGCAACAAACCGCACCACCACCACCACCACTAAAAGCTTAATTAGCTGAG
CTTGGACTCCTGTTGATAGATCCAGTAATGACCTCAGAACTCCATCTGGATTTGTTCAGAACGCTCGGTT
GCCGCCGGGCGTTTTTTATTGGTGAGAATCCAAGCTAGCTTGGCGGCGGCCGCACTCGAGCACCACCACC
ACCACCACTGAGATCCGGCTGCTAACAAAGCCCGAAAGGAAGCTGAGTTGGCTGCTGCCACCGCTGAGCA
ATAACTAGCATAACCCCTTGGGGCCTCTAAACGGGTCTTGAGGGGTTTTTTGCTGAAAGGAGGAACTATA
TCCGGAT
